>Addgene plasmid #77063 | CDK11B gRNA (BRDN0001146432) | addgene full sequence | sequence record 187044 | Addgene Assembled Sequence
CCCGGGTGCAAAGATGGATAAAGTTTTAAACAGAGAGGAATCTTTGCAGCTAATGGACCTTCTAGGTCTT
GAAAGGAGTGGGAATTGGCTCCGGTGCCCGTCAGTGGGCAGAGCGCACATCGCCCACAGTCCCCGAGAAG
TTGGGGGGAGGGGTCGGCAATTGATCCGGTGCCTAGAGAAGGTGGCGCGGGGTAAACTGGGAAAGTGATG
TCGTGTACTGGCTCCGCCTTTTTCCCGAGGGTGGGGGAGAACCGTATATAAGTGCAGTAGTCGCCGTGAA
CGTTCTTTTTCGCAACGGGTTTGCCGCCAGAACACAGGTAAGTGCCGTGTGTGGTTCCCGCGGGCCTGGC
CTCTTTACGGGTTATGGCCCTTGCGTGCCTTGAATTACTTCCACCTGGCTGCAGTACGTGATTCTTGATC
CCGAGCTTCGGGTTGGAAGTGGGTGGGAGAGTTCGAGGCCTTGCGCTTAAGGAGCCCCTTCGCCTCGTGC
TTGAGTTGAGGCCTGGCCTGGGCGCTGGGGCCGCCGCGTGCGAATCTGGTGGCACCTTCGCGCCTGTCTC
GCTGCTTTCGATAAGTCTCTAGCCATTTAAAATTTTTGATGACCTGCTGCGACGCTTTTTTTCTGGCAAG
ATAGTCTTGTAAATGCGGGCCAAGATCTGCACACTGGTATTTCGGTTTTTGGGGCCGCGGGCGGCGACGG
GGCCCGTGCGTCCCAGCGCACATGTTCGGCGAGGCGGGGCCTGCGAGCGCGGCCACCGAGAATCGGACGG
GGGTAGTCTCAAGCTGGCCGGCCTGCTCTGGTGCCTGGCCTCGCGCCGCCGTGTATCGCCCCGCCCTGGG
CGGCAAGGCTGGCCCGGTCGGCACCAGTTGCGTGAGCGGAAAGATGGCCGCTTCCCGGCCCTGCTGCAGG
GAGCTCAAAATGGAGGACGCGGCGCTCGGGAGAGCGGGCGGGTGAGTCACCCACACAAAGGAAAAGGGCC
TTTCCGTCCTCAGCCGTCGCTTCATGTGACTCCACGGAGTACCGGGCGCCGTCCAGGCACCTCGATTAGT
TCTCGAGCTTTTGGAGTACGTCGTCTTTAGGTTGGGGGGAGGGGTTTTATGCGATGGAGTTTCCCCACAC
TGAGTGGGTGGAGACTGAAGTTAGGCCAGCTTGGCACTTGATGTAATTCTCCTTGGAATTTGCCCTTTTT
GAGTTTGGATCTTGGTTCATTCTCAAGCCTCAGACAGTGGTTCAAAGTTTTTTTCTTCCATTTCAGGTGT
CGTGACGTACGGCCACCATGACCGAGTACAAGCCCACGGTGCGCCTCGCCACCCGCGACGACGTCCCCAG
GGCCGTACGCACCCTCGCCGCCGCGTTCGCCGACTACCCCGCCACGCGCCACACCGTCGATCCGGACCGC
CACATCGAGCGGGTCACCGAGCTGCAAGAACTCTTCCTCACGCGCGTCGGGCTCGACATCGGCAAGGTGT
GGGTCGCGGACGACGGCGCCGCCGTGGCGGTCTGGACCACGCCGGAGAGCGTCGAAGCGGGGGCGGTGTT
CGCCGAGATCGGCCCGCGCATGGCCGAGTTGAGCGGTTCCCGGCTGGCCGCGCAGCAACAGATGGAAGGC
CTCCTGGCGCCGCACCGGCCCAAGGAGCCCGCGTGGTTCCTGGCCACCGTCGGAGTCTCGCCCGACCACC
AGGGCAAGGGTCTGGGCAGCGCCGTCGTGCTCCCCGGAGTGGAGGCGGCCGAGCGCGCCGGGGTGCCCGC
CTTCCTGGAGACCTCCGCGCCCCGCAACCTCCCCTTCTACGAGCGGCTCGGCTTCACCGTCACCGCCGAC
GTCGAGGTGCCCGAAGGACCGCGCACCTGGTGCATGACCCGCAAGCCCGGTGCCTGAACGCGTTAAGTCG
ACAATCAACCTCTGGATTACAAAATTTGTGAAAGATTGACTGGTATTCTTAACTATGTTGCTCCTTTTAC
GCTATGTGGATACGCTGCTTTAATGCCTTTGTATCATGCTATTGCTTCCCGTATGGCTTTCATTTTCTCC
TCCTTGTATAAATCCTGGTTGCTGTCTCTTTATGAGGAGTTGTGGCCCGTTGTCAGGCAACGTGGCGTGG
TGTGCACTGTGTTTGCTGACGCAACCCCCACTGGTTGGGGCATTGCCACCACCTGTCAGCTCCTTTCCGG
GACTTTCGCTTTCCCCCTCCCTATTGCCACGGCGGAACTCATCGCCGCCTGCCTTGCCCGCTGCTGGACA
GGGGCTCGGCTGTTGGGCACTGACAATTCCGTGGTGTTGTCGGGGAAATCATCGTCCTTTCCTTGGCTGC
TCGCCTGTGTTGCCACCTGGATTCTGCGCGGGACGTCCTTCTGCTACGTCCCTTCGGCCCTCAATCCAGC
GGACCTTCCTTCCCGCGGCCTGCTGCCGGCTCTGCGGCCTCTTCCGCGTCTTCGCCTTCGCCCTCAGACG
AGTCGGATCTCCCTTTGGGCCGCCTCCCCGCGTCGACTTTAAGACCAATGACTTACAAGGCAGCTGTAGA
TCTTAGCCACTTTTTAAAAGAAAAGGGGGGACTGGAAGGGCTAATTCACTCCCAACGAAGACAAGATCTG
CTTTTTGCTTGTACTGGGTCTCTCTGGTTAGACCAGATCTGAGCCTGGGAGCTCTCTGGCTAACTAGGGA
ACCCACTGCTTAAGCCTCAATAAAGCTTGCCTTGAGTGCTTCAAGTAGTGTGTGCCCGTCTGTTGTGTGA
CTCTGGTAACTAGAGATCCCTCAGACCCTTTTAGTCAGTGTGGAAAATCTCTAGCAGTACGTATAGTAGT
TCATGTCATCTTATTATTCAGTATTTATAACTTGCAAAGAAATGAATATCAGAGAGTGAGAGGAACTTGT
TTATTGCAGCTTATAATGGTTACAAATAAAGCAATAGCATCACAAATTTCACAAATAAAGCATTTTTTTC
ACTGCATTCTAGTTGTGGTTTGTCCAAACTCATCAATGTATCTTATCATGTCTGGCTCTAGCTATCCCGC
CCCTAACTCCGCCCATCCCGCCCCTAACTCCGCCCAGTTCCGCCCATTCTCCGCCCCATGGCTGACTAAT
TTTTTTTATTTATGCAGAGGCCGAGGCCGCCTCGGCCTCTGAGCTATTCCAGAAGTAGTGAGGAGGCTTT
TTTGGAGGCCTAGGGACGTACCCAATTCGCCCTATAGTGAGTCGTATTACGCGCGCTCACTGGCCGTCGT
TTTACAACGTCGTGACTGGGAAAACCCTGGCGTTACCCAACTTAATCGCCTTGCAGCACATCCCCCTTTC
GCCAGCTGGCGTAATAGCGAAGAGGCCCGCACCGATCGCCCTTCCCAACAGTTGCGCAGCCTGAATGGCG
AATGGG
[124 nt withheld, positions 3367-3490]
C
[91 nt withheld, positions 3492-3582]
A
[49 nt withheld, positions 3584-3632]
CCTTTGACGTTGGAGTCCACGTTCTTT
[37 nt withheld, positions 3660-3696]
ACCCTATCTCGGTCTATTCTTTTGATTTATAAGGGATTTTGCCGATTTCGGCCTATTGGTTAAAAAATGA
GCTGATTTAACAAAAATTTAACGCGAATTTTAACAAAATATTAACGCTTACAATTTAGGTGGCACTTTTC
GGGGAAATGTGCGCGGAACCCCTATTTGTTTATTTTTCTAAATACATTCAAATATGTATCCGCTCATGAG
ACAATAACCCTGATAAATGCTTCAATAATATTGAAAAAGGAAGAGTATGAGTATTCAACATTTCCGTGTC
GCCCTTATTCCCTTTTTTGCGGCATTTTGCCTTCCTGTTTTTGCTCACCCAGAAACGCTGGTGAAAGTAA
AAGATGCTGAAGATCAGTTGGGTGCACGAGTGGGTTACATCGAACTGGATCTCAACAGCGGTAAGATCCT
TGAGAGTTTTCGCCCCGAAGAACGTTTTCCAATGATGAGCACTTTTAAAGTTCTGCTATGTGGCGCGGTA
TTATCCCGTATTGACGCCGGGCAAGAGCAACTCGGTCGCCGCATACACTATTCTCAGAATGACTTGGTTG
AGTACTCACCAGTCACAGAAAAGCATCTTACGGATGGCATGACAGTAAGAGAATTATGCAGTGCTGCCAT
AACCATGAGTGATAACACTGCGGCCAACTTACTTCTGACAACGATCGGAGGACCGAAGGAGCTAACCGCT
TTTTTGCACAACATGGGGGATCATGTAACTCGCCTTGATCGTTGGGAACCGGAGCTGAATGAAGCCATAC
CAAACGACGAGCGTGACACCACGATGCCTGTAGCAATGGCAACAACGTTGCGCAAACTATTAACTGGCGA
ACTACTTACTCTAGCTTCCCGGCAACAATTAATAGACTGGATGGAGGCGGATAAAGTTGCAGGACCACTT
CTGCGCTCGGCCCTTCCGGCTGGCTGGTTTATTGCTGATAAATCTGGAGCCGGTGAGCGTGGGTCTCGCG
GTATCATTGCAGCACTGGGGCCAGATGGTAAGCCCTCCCGTATCGTAGTTATCTACACGACGGGGAGTCA
GGCAACTATGGATGAACGAAATAGACAGATCGCTGAGATAGGTGCCTCACTGATTAAGCATTGGTAACTG
TCAGACCAAGTTTACTCATATATACTTTAGATTGATTTAAAACTTCATTTTTAATTTAAAAGGATCTAGG
TGAAGATCCTTTTTGATAATCTCATGACCAAAATCCCTTAACGTGAGTTTTCGTTCCACTGAGCGTCAGA
CCCCGTAGAAAAGATCAAAGGATCTTCTTGAGATCCTTTTTTTCTGCGCGTAATCTGCTGCTTGCAAACA
AAAAAACCACCGCTACCAGCGGTGGTTTGTTTGCCGGATCAAGAGCTACCAACTCTTTTTCCGAAGGTAA
CTGGCTTCAGCAGAGCGCAGATACCAAATACTGTTCTTCTAGTGTAGCCGTAGTTAGGCCACCACTTCAA
GAACTCTGTAGCACCGCCTACATACCTCGCTCTGCTAATCCTGTTACCAGTGGCTGCTGCCAGTGGCGAT
AAGTCGTGTCTTACCGGGTTGGACTCAAGACGATAGTTACCGGATAAGGCGCAGCGGTCGGGCTGAACGG
GGGGTTCGTGCACACAGCCCAGCTTGGAGCGAACGACCTACACCGAACTGAGATACCTACAGCGTGAGCT
ATGAGAAAGCGCCACGCTTCCCGAAGGGAGAAAGGCGGACAGGTATCCGGTAAGCGGCAGGGTCGGAACA
GGAGAGCGCACGAGGGAGCTTCCAGGGGGAAACGCCTGGTATCTTTATAGTCCTGTCGGGTTTCGCCACC
TCTGACTTGAGCGTCGATTTTTGTGATGCTCGTCAGGGGGGCGGAGCCTATGGAAAAACGCCAGCAACGC
GGCCTTTTTACGGTTCCTGGCCTTTTGCTGGCCTTTTGCTCACATGTTCTTTCCTGCGTTATCCCCTGAT
TCTGTGGATAACCGTATTACCGCCTTTGAGTGAGCTGATACCGCTCGCCGCAGCCGAACGACCGAGCGCA
GCGAGTCAGTGAGCGAGGAAGCGGAAGAGCGCCCAATACGCAAACCGCCTCTCCCCGCGCGTTGGCCGAT
TCATTAATGCAGCTGGCACGACAGGTTTCCCGACTGGAAAGCGGGCAGTGAGCGCAACGCAATTAATGTG
AGTTAGCTCACTCATTAGGCACCCCAGGCTTTACACTTTATGCTTCCGGCTCGTATGTTGTGTGGAATTG
TGAGCGGATAACAATTTCACACAGGAAACAGCTATGACCATGATTACGCCAAGCGCGCAATTAACCCTCA
CTAAAGGGAACAAAAGCTGGAGCTGCAAGCTTAATGTAGTCTTATGCAATACTCTTGTAGTCTTGCAACA
TGGTAACGATGAGTTAGCAACATGCCTTACAAGGAGAGAAAAAGCACCGTGCATGCCGATTGGTGGAAGT
AAGGTGGTACGATCGTGCCTTATTAGGAAGGCAACAGACGGGTCTGACATGGATTGGACGAACCACTGAA
TTGCCGCATTGCAGAGATATTGTATTTAAGTGCCTAGCTCGATACATAAACGGGTCTCTCTGGTTAGACC
AGATCTGAGCCTGGGAGCTCTCTGGCTAACTAGGGAACCCACTGCTTAAGCCTCAATAAAGCTTGCCTTG
AGTGCTTCAAGTAGTGTGTGCCCGTCTGTTGTGTGACTCTGGTAACTAGAGATCCCTCAGACCCTTTTAG
TCAGTGTGGAAAATCTCTAGCAGTGGCGCCCGAACAGGGACTTGAAAGCGAAAGGGAAACCAGAGGAGCT
CTCTCGACGCAGGACTCGGCTTGCTGAAGCGCGCACGGCAAGAGGCGAGGGGCGGCGACTGGTGAGTACG
CCAAAAATTTTGACTAGCGGAGGCTAGAAGGAGAGAGATGGGTGCGAGAGCGTCAGTATTAAGCGGGGGA
GAATTAGATCGCGATGGGAAAAAATTCGGTTAAGGCCAGGGGGAAAGAAAAAATATAAATTAAAACATAT
AGTATGGGCAAGCAGGGAGCTAGAACGATTCGCAGTTAATCCTGGCCTGTTAGAAACATCAGAAGGCTGT
AGACAAATACTGGGACAGCTACAACCATCCCTTCAGACAGGATCAGAAGAACTTAGATCATTATATAATA
CAGTAGCAACCCTCTATTGTGTGCATCAAAGGATAGAGATAAAAGACACCAAGGAAGCTTTAGACAAGAT
AGAGGAAGAGCAAAACAAAAGTAAGACCACCGCACAGCAAGCGGCCGCTGATCTTCAGACCTGGAGGAGG
AGATATGAGGGACAATTGGAGAAGTGAATTATATAAATATAAAGTAGTAAAAATTGAACCATTAGGAGTA
GCACCCACCAAGGCAAAGAGAAGAGTGGTGCAGAGAGAAAAAAGAGCAGTGGGAATAGGAGCTTTGTTCC
TTGGGTTCTTGGGAGCAGCAGGAAGCACTATGGGCGCAGCGTCAATGACGCTGACGGTACAGGCCAGACA
ATTATTGTCTGGTATAGTGCAGCAGCAGAACAATTTGCTGAGGGCTATTGAGGCGCAACAGCATCTGTTG
CAACTCACAGTCTGGGGCATCAAGCAGCTCCAGGCAAGAATCCTGGCTGTGGAAAGATACCTAAAGGATC
AACAGCTCCTGGGGATTTGGGGTTGCTCTGGAAAACTCATTTGCACCACTGCTGTGCCTTGGAATGCTAG
TTGGAGTAATAAATCTCTGGAACAGATTTGGAATCACACGACCTGGATGGAGTGGGACAGAGAAATTAAC
AATTACACAAGCTTAATACACTCCTTAATTGAAGAATCGCAAAACCAGCAAGAAAAGAATGAACAAGAAT
TATTGGAATTAGATAAATGGGCAAGTTTGTGGAATTGGTTTAACATAACAAATTGGCTGTGGTATATAAA
ATTATTCATAATGATAGTAGGAGGCTTGGTAGGTTTAAGAATAGTTTTTGCTGTACTTTCTATAGTGAAT
AGAGTTAGGCAGGGATATTCACCATTATCGTTTCAGACCCACCTCCCAACCCCGAGGGGACCCAGAGAGG
GCCTATTTCCCATGATTCCTTCATATTTGCATATACGATACAAGGCTGTTAGAGAGATAATTAGAATTAA
TTTGACTGTAAACACAAAGATATTAGTACAAAATACGTGACGTAGAAAGTAATAATTTCTTGGGTAGTTT
GCAGTTTTAAAATTATGTTTTAAAATGGACTATCATATGCTTACCGTAACTTGAAAGTATTTCGATTTCT
TGGCTTTATATATCTTGTGGAAAGGACGAAACACCGTCCTTATTGTGATCTCCATGGTTTTAGAGCTAGA
AATAGCAAGTTAAAATAAGGCTAGTCCGTTATCAACTTGAAAAAGTGGCACCGAGTCGGTGCTTTTTTAA
GCTTGGCGTAACTAGATCTTGAGACAAATGGCAGTATTCATCCACAATTTTAAAAGAAAAGGGGGGATTG
GGGGGTACAGTGCAGGGGAAAGAATAGTAGACATAATAGCAACAGACATACAAACTAAAGAATTACAAAA
ACAAATTACAAAAATTCAAAATTTTCGGGTTTATTACAGGGACAGCAGAGATCCACTTTGGCGCCGGCTC
GAGGGGG
Features (pLannotate 1.2.2; 29 found; start..end, strand, type, name):
     14..80      +  CDS            small t antigen (fragment): SV40 (simian virus 40) small t antigen
    106..317     +  promoter       EF-1α core promoter: core promoter for human elongation factor EF-1α
    318..1256    +  intron         EF-1α intron A: intron upstream of the start codon of human EF-1α
   1278..1877    +  CDS            PuroR (fragment): puromycin N-acetyltransferase; pac from Streptomyces; confers resistance to puromycin
   1893..2481    +  misc_feature   WPRE: woodchuck hepatitis virus posttranscriptional regulatory element
   2532..2551    +  misc_feature   cPPT/CTS (fragment): central polypurine tract and central termination sequence of HIV-1
   2553..2786    +  LTR            3' LTR (ΔU3): self-inactivating 3' long terminal repeat (LTR) from HIV-1
   2864..2985    +  polyA_signal   SV40 poly(A) signal: SV40 polyadenylation signal
   3025..3160    +  rep_origin     SV40 ori: SV40 origin of replication
   3181..3199    -  promoter       T7 promoter: promoter for bacteriophage T7 RNA polymerase
   3207..3362    +  CDS            lacZα (fragment): LacZα fragment of β-galactosidase; lacZ fragment
   3367..3795    +  rep_origin     f1 ori (sequence partly withheld): f1 bacteriophage origin of replication; arrow indicates direction of (+) strand synthesis
   3848..3952    +  promoter       AmpR promoter: bla
   3953..4813    +  CDS            AmpR: β-lactamase; bla; confers resistance to ampicillin, carbenicillin, and related antibiotics
   4984..5572    +  rep_origin     ori: high-copy-number ColE1/pMB1/pBR322/pUC origin of replication
   5755..5847    +  CDS            lacI (fragment): lac repressor; lacI; The lac repressor binds to the lac operator to inhibit transcription in E. coli. This inhibition can be relieved by adding lactose or isopropyl-β-D-thiogalactopyranoside (IPTG).
   5860..5881    +  protein_bind   CAP binding site: CAP binding activates transcription in the presence of cAMP. E. coli catabolite activator protein
   5896..5926    +  promoter       lac promoter: promoter for the E. coli lac operon
   5934..5950    +  protein_bind   lac operator: The lac repressor binds to the lac operator to inhibit transcription in E. coli. This inhibition can be relieved by adding lactose or isopropyl-β-D-thiogalactopyranoside (IPTG). lac repressor encoded by lacI
   5995..6013    +  promoter       T3 promoter: promoter for bacteriophage T3 RNA polymerase
   6041..6267    +  promoter       RSV promoter: Rous sarcoma virus enhancer/promoter
   6268..6448    +  LTR            5' LTR (truncated): truncated 5' long terminal repeat (LTR) from HIV-1
   6495..6620    +  misc_feature   HIV-1 Ψ: packaging signal of human immunodeficiency virus type 1
   6604..6967    +  CDS            HIV-1 gag (fragment): gag protein from human immunodeficiency virus 1; gag
   7113..7346    +  misc_feature   RRE: The Rev response element (RRE) of HIV-1 allows for Rev-dependent mRNA export from the nucleus to the cytoplasm.
   7723..7749    +  CDS            Rev (fragment): human immunodeficiency virus 1 (HIV-1) Rev protein; rev; enhances nuclear export of unspliced and incompletely spliced viral mRNAs
   7753..7993    +  promoter       U6 promoter: RNA polymerase III promoter for human U6 snRNA
   8023..8098    +  misc_RNA       gRNA scaffold: guide RNA scaffold for the Streptococcus pyogenes CRISPR/Cas9 system
   8154..8271    +  misc_feature   cPPT/CTS: central polypurine tract and central termination sequence of HIV-1
