[The description below was written by a language model from this plasmid's Addgene catalogue record and pLannotate feature annotations shown in this document.]
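Description:
CDK11B gRNA (BRDN0001146432) is a third-generation lentiviral single-guide RNA plasmid built on the lentiGuide-Puro backbone and designed to target human CDK11B, a cyclin-dependent kinase gene, for CRISPR-Cas9 editing in mammalian cells. It belongs to a human kinome gRNA collection, and the guide was designed against several CDK11B reference transcripts. In bacteria the plasmid is maintained at high copy through a ColE1/pUC-type origin and selected with ampicillin via the β-lactamase gene. An f1 origin and remnants of a lac/T7/T3 cloning region are also annotated in the 8.3 kb sequence.

The lentiviral transfer cassette begins with an RSV promoter fused to a truncated HIV-1 5' LTR, which makes genomic RNA production Tat-independent. This is followed by the Ψ packaging signal with a partial gag sequence and the Rev response element for nuclear export of the unspliced genome. Within the provirus, a human U6 RNA polymerase III promoter drives the CDK11B-specific spacer joined to the Streptococcus pyogenes gRNA scaffold. A cPPT/CTS element follows, which aids nuclear import of the viral genome. Next, an EF-1α core promoter with its intron A expresses puromycin N-acetyltransferase for selection of transduced cells. A WPRE enhances transcript expression, and a self-inactivating ΔU3 3' LTR closes the cassette. An SV40 polyadenylation signal and SV40 origin lie downstream of it.

The plasmid does not encode Cas9, so it is intended for use together with a separate Cas9 lentiviral vector or in cell lines that already express Cas9, typically for knockout of CDK11B.
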