Addgene plasmid #77063: CDK11B gRNA (BRDN0001146432)
Purpose: 3rd generation lentiviral gRNA plasmid targeting human CDK11B
Depositing lab: John Doench & David Root. Depositing organization: Broad Institute. Publication: Optimized sgRNA design to maximize activity and minimize off-target effects of CRISPR-Cas9. Doench JG, Fusi N, Sullender M, Hegde M, Vaimberg EW, Donovan KF, Smith I, Tothova Z, Wilen C, Orchard R, Virgin HW, Listgarten J, Root DE. Nat Biotechnol. 2016 Jan 18. doi: 10.1038/nbt.3437. PubMed 26780180.
Backbone
  Vector backbone: lentiGuide-Puro
  Backbone manufacturer: Zhang Lab (Addgene plasmid # 52963)
  Vector type: Mammalian Expression, Lentiviral, CRISPR
  Selectable markers: Puromycin
Growth in bacteria
  Bacterial resistance: Ampicillin, 100 μg/mL
  Growth temperature: 37°C
  Growth strain: DH5alpha
  Copy number: High Copy
Gene/Insert
  Gene/Insert name: CDK11B (alt names: CDK11B; NM_001291345.1)
  gRNA/shRNA sequence: TCCTTATTGTGATCTCCATG
  Species: H. sapiens (human)
  Entrez Gene: CDK11B (a.k.a. CDC2L1, CDK11, CDK11-p110, CDK11-p46, CDK11-p58, CLK-1, PITSLREA, PK58, p58, p58CDC2L1, p58CLK-1)
  Promoter: hU6
  Cloning method: Unknown
  Sequencing primers: 5′ U6-F; 3′ pS2-R
Terms and licenses: Academic/Nonprofit Terms; Industry Terms: Not Available to Industry
Depositor comments: The gRNA was designed to target the following Genbank reference sequence(s): NM_001291345.1,NM_001787.2,NM_033486.2,NM_033489.2. Note that this plasmid does NOT contain Cas9. It should be used in conjunction with lentiCas9-Blast (Addgene #52962) or otherwise with cell lines already expressing Cas9. Browse the full kinome gRNA library at http://www.addgene.org/pooled-library/broadgpp-human-kinome/ or visit http://www.broadinstitute.org/rnai/public/ for detailed protocols and information.
How to cite: CDK11B gRNA (BRDN0001146432) was a gift from John Doench & David Root (Addgene plasmid # 77063 ; http://n2t.net/addgene:77063 ; RRID:Addgene_77063)
