>Addgene plasmid #77063 | CDK11B gRNA (BRDN0001146432) | depositor partial sequence | sequence record 144523 | Target Sequence
TCCTTATTGTGATCTCCATG
