>Addgene plasmid #77063 | CDK11B gRNA (BRDN0001146432) | addgene partial sequence | sequence record 187043 | hU6-F
GAAAGTAATAATTTCTTGGGTAGTTTGCAGTTTTAAAATTATGTTTTAAAATGGACTATCATATGCTTAC
CGTAACTTGAAAGTATTTCGATTTCTTGGCTTTATATATCTTGTGGAAAGGACGAAACACCGTCCTTATT
GTGATCTCCATGGTTTTAGAGCTAGAAATAGCAAGTTAAAATAAGGCTAGTCCGTTATCAACTTGAAAAA
GTGGCACCGAGTCGGTGCTTTTTTAAGCTTGGCGTAACTAGATCTTGAGACAAATGGCAGTATTCATCCA
CAATTTTAAAAGAAAAGGGGGGATTGGGGGGTACAGTGCAGGGGAAAGAATAGTAGACATAATAGCAACA
GACATACAAACTAAAGAATTACAAAAACAAATTACAAAAATTCAAAATTTTCGGGTTTATTACAGGGACA
GCAGAGATCCACTTTGGCGCCGGCTCGAGGGGGCCCGGGTGCAAAGATGGATAAAGTTTTAAACAGAGAG
GAATCTTTGCAGCTAATGGACCTTCTAGGTCTTGAAAGGAGTGGGAATTGGCTCCGGTGCCCGTCAGTGG
GCAGAGCGCA
